Addgene plasmid #154231: pLM2_31_p40S_QfDBD_VP16AD_cp_ura3_DsRed_0xQUAS
Purpose: Encodes p40S:QfDBD-VP16AD-GFP-NLS synthetic transcription factor, activating DsRed-SKL with promoter CP_ura3 (no QUAS control)
Depositing lab: Arnold Driessen. Depositing organization: University of Groningen. Publication: Synthetic control devices for gene regulation in Penicillium chrysogenum. Mozsik L, Buttel Z, Bovenberg RAL, Driessen AJM, Nygard Y. Microb Cell Fact. 2019 Nov 18;18(1):203. doi: 10.1186/s12934-019-1253-3. PubMed 31739777.
Backbone
  Vector backbone: pAGM4673
  Backbone manufacturer: MoClo Tool Kit of Sylvestre Marillonnet
  Backbone size w/o insert (bp): 8105
  Vector type: Bacterial Expression, Synthetic Biology ; Fungal Expression
  Selectable markers: amdS fungal selection
Growth in bacteria
  Bacterial resistance: Kanamycin, 50 μg/mL
  Growth temperature: 37°C
  Growth strain: DH5alpha
  Copy number: Unknown
Gene/Insert
  Gene/Insert name: p40S:QfDBD-VP16AD-GFP-NLS (alt names: P(various):DsRed-SKL; pGpdA:amdS)
  Species: Synthetic; Fungal expression, P. rubens (formerly P. chrysogenum)
  Promoter: p40S (AN0465 A. nidulans)
  Tag / fusion protein: GFP-NLS; DsRed-SKL (C terminal on backbone)
  Cloning method: Restriction Enzyme; 5′ cloning site Unknown (unknown if destroyed)
Terms and licenses: Academic/Nonprofit Terms; Industry Terms: Not Available to Industry
Depositor comments: Synthetic Transcription Factor (QfDBD-VP16AD-GFP-NLS) and DsRed-SKL transcribed with various full and core promoters (CP) with and without Quinic acid Upstream Activation Sequences (QUAS). Fungal selection provided with amdS marker. Flanking regions were designed for integration at the locus of the Penicillin gene cluster.
How to cite: pLM2_31_p40S_QfDBD_VP16AD_cp_ura3_DsRed_0xQUAS was a gift from Arnold Driessen (Addgene plasmid # 154231 ; http://n2t.net/addgene:154231 ; RRID:Addgene_154231)
