[The description below was written by a language model from this plasmid's Addgene catalogue record and pLannotate feature annotations shown in this document.]
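Description:
pLM2_31_p40S_QfDBD_VP16AD_cp_ura3_DsRed_0xQUAS is a roughly 14 kb multigene MoClo assembly built in the level 2 backbone pAGM4673, intended for expression in the filamentous fungus Penicillium rubens (formerly P. chrysogenum). It is propagated in E. coli under kanamycin selection (aphA-3 type KanR driven by the bla promoter). The backbone carries a high-copy ColE1/pUC-type origin as well as the broad-host-range incP oriV with its trfA replication protein, and nopaline T-DNA left and right border repeats inherited from the binary vector design. According to the depositor, the payload is flanked by regions designed for integration at the penicillin gene cluster locus; these flanks are not annotated in the feature table.

The payload comprises three transcription units. The first uses the Aspergillus nidulans 40S ribosomal protein promoter (AN0465) to express a synthetic transcription factor made of the DNA-binding domain of the Neurospora crassa quinic acid regulator QF (qa-1f), a VP16-derived activation domain, EGFP and a nuclear localisation signal, so the regulator can be visualised in the nucleus. The second is the fungal selection marker, amdS acetamidase under the A. nidulans gpdA promoter and intron, which permits growth on acetamide; the annotation shows it as four fragments, consistent with an intron-containing gene. The third is the reporter, DsRed-Express bearing a C-terminal SKL peroxisomal targeting signal, driven only by a ura3 core promoter. This version contains no QUAS binding sites upstream of the core promoter, so it serves as the zero-QUAS control, measuring basal reporter output in a series of constructs for tunable synthetic gene regulation.
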