Features (pLannotate 1.2.2; 19 found; start..end, strand, type, name):
   2208..2756    +  CDS            qa-1f (fragment): QA1F_NEUCR - Protein predicted: Swiss-Prot protein existence level 4. Transcription activation of genes for enzymes and proteins of quinate metabolism by binding to a 16 base-pair sequence (consensus 5'- GGRTAARYRYTTAYCC-3') in front of each Qa genes. From Neurospora crassa (strain ATCC 24698 / 74-OR23-1A / CBS 708.71 / DSM 1257 / FGSC 987).
   2781..2891    +  CDS            VP48: 3 tandem repeats of the minimal activation domain of herpes simplex virus VP16 (Cheng et al., 2013)
   2904..3620    +  CDS            EGFP: EGFP is a basic (constitutively fluorescent) green fluorescent protein published in 1996, derived from Aequorea victoria. It is reported to be a rapidly-maturing weak dimer with moderate acid sensitivity.
   4021..4049    +  misc_feature   MCS (fragment): pBluescript multiple cloning site
   4048..4764    +  promoter       gpdA promoter (fragment): gpdA; promoter from the Aspergillus nidulans glyceraldehyde-3-phosphate dehydrogenase gene (Punt et al., 1990)
   4813..4928    +  intron         gpdA intron: gpdA; intron from the Aspergillus nidulans glyceraldehyde-3-phosphate dehydrogenase gene (Punt et al., 1990)
   4937..5200    +  CDS            amdS (fragment): acetamidase from Aspergillus nidulans; amdS; confers ability to process acetamide for selection in fungal cells
   5281..5422    +  CDS            amdS (fragment): acetamidase from Aspergillus nidulans; amdS; confers ability to process acetamide for selection in fungal cells
   5480..5902    +  CDS            amdS (fragment): acetamidase from Aspergillus nidulans; amdS; confers ability to process acetamide for selection in fungal cells
   6016..6837    +  CDS            amdS (fragment): acetamidase from Aspergillus nidulans; amdS; confers ability to process acetamide for selection in fungal cells
   7215..7355    +  promoter       URA3 promoter (fragment): S. cerevisiae URA3
   7357..8031    +  CDS            DsRed-Express: DsRed-Express is a basic (constitutively fluorescent) orange fluorescent protein published in 2002, derived from Discosoma sp.. It is reported to be a rapidly-maturing tetramer with low acid sensitivity.
   9865..9889    +  misc_feature   RB T-DNA repeat: right border repeat from nopaline C58 T-DNA
   9986..10617   +  rep_origin     oriV: incP origin of replication
  10708..10812   +  promoter       AmpR promoter: bla
  10813..11607   +  CDS            KanR: aminoglycoside phosphotransferase; aphA-3; confers resistance to kanamycin
  11778..12366   +  rep_origin     ori: high-copy-number ColE1/pMB1/pBR322/pUC origin of replication
  12702..13847   +  CDS            trfA: TRFA_ECOLX - Experimental evidence at protein level: Swiss-Prot protein existence level 1. Also involved in plasmid copy number control, promoting intermolecular coupling of protein bound iterons at oriV, which inhibits replication initiation. From Escherichia coli.
  13996..14020   +  misc_feature   LB T-DNA repeat: left border repeat from nopaline C58 T-DNA
>Addgene plasmid #154231 | pLM2_31_p40S_QfDBD_VP16AD_cp_ura3_DsRed_0xQUAS | addgene full sequence | sequence record 306059 | Addgene NGS Result
GTGCCGAATTCGGATCCGGAGCCTGCAGGATGGGCCTCCACAACCCTGCCCTAACATTGTTCGTAGAAGA
TCTGCCAGCAGGCTTATGTCCAGGCCCCTCTCAACCCGCCCTTTCCTTTCAGCTCGGGCGCCGTACTTGC
CCCACCCAGGCGTGTTCCGCTGAACTGCCCATACCCAGGCCAGCGGACTGATAACCATTTCTCTTTATGC
TTTGCTATTGGGCTTGTGACTCGTTCTTGGAGGCAAGGTTATCAGATTGAATAGAAGATTCGGTGATGCA
GCAAATAGCGACTGTTCGTTGCGGGGTCCGAACCCGCTCGGCAGCACCGGGCTCTCCCTACTATCCCTCG
ATAGCAGTGGCGTGCGCGGGCTGTCGACCCTGTCCATCCTGAAAGAGTTGATATTGAAGGTAGTAGGTAC
GGTGCAGGGTAACGCGTGATATCCTGTCCTCAGTCTTAAGACTTCTCACCTATATCACCCGCACTTACCC
TAGAGTGCCGCTTAGGTGCTAAGGGCACATTGAGTATTGGCCGTGTAGAATATATAGCTTAAGTACGGCC
AAGCAGACGGGAAGCCCTGTTCTCCACACCCTATGGTCGTATATATCAGGCTTCTACCGGGAAACGATTA
AGAGTGTATAATGGACTGAAAATCAATATGAACGGGACAATGCTCAAGTTAAATTAGTTAGGCATCCTAA
TCTCTACTAAATGTTCTATCTAGAGATCGGGGTACTATAGGCCCGTACGTTAATCACTCTACGCTTCTCT
CCCTTAGGTATAGTGTAGGTAGGGGCTAGACATTTATATGAGTCAGATGGTACAAACGGTAGCGCTGCAA
GAATTCAAGCTTGGAGGAGTTATAGACGGTCCGGCATAGGTAAGGAGAGATTAGATATTTCGACTTCCCG
ATTCCTTAGTCTCCTTAGTCTGGAAACTGAGAAAGGCCTGAACTCGTTCAATCTATTAGCTCTAATCACG
TAGTCTCAACTAGAATCCTGAACAGGCGCCGGAACCAGTCCAAATGCGTGGAGTACAGCAAGTCCAGTCA
AATCACGATTAGAATGGCCATATATAAGCAAAAAACCCTTGGACAATACGTCCGATCGACACCAAAGCAA
TCTGGTACATCACCCTTCTTATATACAGGGTAGCCGGAATTGTATTGACTCTATACGAAGCCGCAGGTTT
ACCAGCACAGAGGTGCGATAGCTACACGAATGTAGAGTGAAGGCATTACAACCGATTGCTAAGTGTCATA
GAGGCTAAGCTTCACGGCTCAAGGAGTCTGTGGAGGATACCTGATATAAGAATTGAGAGTTATACTCCGG
AGGTTATGTTAGTACCTCAAAAATGTGAAGTACAACGAAACTCGAACTTCGAATGACAATAGCTTGGCTG
GCTGTTAGTCAACTGAGGTACAACGTCATCTTGCAATTAGTTATGTTCTTTGCTAGATAGTGAGCTGCTG
TAAACTTGTAGTTCTTAGAAACATGTCTGAAGTCTAGAGTCGAGACTTGTGATTGGTGTAAATTAGTGGG
GGTCCGGAGCGGAATAACAATCGAGGTCAGCCTCCTGGGTCTGTCAGTAAGCTAACCACGAAAGGACAAG
CGTAGACGAGGTCACGGGGTACTGGCCTAGCCGGCTTCGGCTAGCGCCCACGAAAATAGGGCAACGTCGA
AGCGAGAGACACACACGGATTCCACGATCGCCGACGACAAGCACTCAACTCCACGACAACCCACGACAAC
CCTTGCCGCTGCGTTCTTGGTGAAGGGCTGCAGGATTAGAGGTGAGTATTTTATTTTCTGGCTATTGTGA
TCTTTTTCCCCCCCGGTTTCCGCTGGTTCTATCTTGTCGAGCGAGTCGGTGCGCCTTCGATCGGTCTGTC
AAATTTCCATCCGTCCACTCGTTCACCCGGTATCGATACAAGAGGGAATGGAGCATTACGACAGGGGAGC
AGAGGCAGAACTCTCGATGTTGCTACTTTTTTTGCTTGGAACAACTTCCTTGAAAGATTCTTTTCTGAAT
GCGGCTGGGAAACTGCGAATTGGATATCCAGCGAAAGGTTACCGACAGACTCACGGCCATCGATACCACT
CAGCGGGATAGAATTGAAGGCATTCGGACATTAGATGATCAGCTTCGCTTGTTTCGACTCGTGCTAATCA
ATTATCCCTGGACAGTCCCCCACATAGACAGCAAACAATGCCACCCAAGCGCAAAACGCTTAACGCTGCG
GCTGAGGCTAACGCTCATGCCGACGGACACGCCGACGGAAACGCCGACGGACACGTGGCCAATACGGCCG
CGTCCTCGAATAATGCGAGGTTCGCTGATCTCACTAACATCGATACTCCGGGTCTGGGACCCACAACTAC
GACCCTGCTCGTGGAACCAGCACGCTCAAAGCGTCAACGAGTGTCCCGCGCATGCGACCAGTGCCGTGCA
GCCCGAGAGAAATGCGACGGAATACAGCCTGCGTGTTTCCCGTGCGTTTCCCAGGGAAGGTCCTGCACTT
ATCAGGCTTCGCCGAAAAAGAGGGGAGTTCAAACCGGTTATATTCGTACGCTGGAGCTCGCCCTCGCCTG
GATGTTTGAAAATGTCGCGCGTTCCGAAGATGCCTTGCATAACCTCCTCGTCCGTGACGCCGGACAAGGA
TCAGCTCTGCTCGTTGGTAAAGATTCGCCGGCTGCCGAGCGACTCCATGCCCGTTGGGCTACTAGCCGTG
TCAATAAGAGCATTACCCGCCTCCTCAGGTTTGAAAGCGGCGGGCCGGCCGACGCCCTTGACGATTTTGA
CTTAGACATGCTCCCAGCCGATGCCCTTGACGACTTTGACCTTGATATGCTGCCTGCTGACGCTCTTGAC
GATTTTGACCTTGACATGCTCCCCGGGTTCGTTATGGTGAGCAAGGGCGAGGAGCTGTTCACCGGGGTGG
TGCCCATCCTGGTCGAGCTGGACGGCGACGTAAACGGCCACAAGTTCAGCGTGTCCGGCGAGGGCGAGGG
CGATGCCACCTACGGCAAGCTGACCCTGAAGTTCATCTGCACCACCGGCAAGCTGCCCGTGCCCTGGCCC
ACCCTCGTGACCACCCTGACCTACGGCGTGCAGTGCTTCAGCCGCTACCCCGACCACATGAAGCAGCACG
ACTTCTTCAAGTCCGCCATGCCCGAAGGCTACGTCCAGGAGCGCACCATCTTCTTCAAGGACGACGGCAA
CTACAAGACCCGCGCCGAGGTGAAGTTCGAGGGCGACACCCTGGTGAACCGCATCGAGCTGAAGGGCATC
GACTTCAAGGAGGACGGCAACATCCTGGGGCACAAGCTGGAGTACAACTACAACAGCCACAACGTCTATA
TCATGGCCGACAAGCAGAAGAACGGCATCAAGGTGAACTTCAAGATCCGCCACAACATCGAGGACGGCAG
CGTGCAGCTCGCCGACCACTACCAGCAGAACACCCCCATCGGCGACGGCCCCGTGCTGCTGCCCGACAAC
CACTACCTGAGCACCCAGTCCGCCCTGAGCAAAGACCCCAACGAGAAGCGCGATCACATGGTCCTGCTGG
AGTTCGTGACCGCCGCCGGGATCACTCTCGGCATGGACGAGCTGTACAAGCCAAAGAAGAAGCGGAAGGT
CTAAGCTTACTTCTTTATCGGTTCTCTCTTACGACTTTTTGAATGGAACGTTTCCTTCTTCTCAGGCGGG
CCTATCTTTGGGCCGAAGCTCTTTTCCTTGTACTGTAGGACCTGGTTGATAATGATTCCCAAAAAGACAT
CCAGCATGTCAGTTACTTGCATTCGTCAGTCTATACAAAAGCAATGGTTTAGAGAAATTTTGAACTTTAT
ACATGGTTTTATTTGTTGCTTCACGGCCGTACCTTCTGGAAATCCACGGTAGGAGTGTCAATTTGCGTTT
TTGATAATCCTTCCAAGGTTCTTCTCGAAGTAGTTGTTCTATAATTGCTTCACAGCTACCATGGAACATC
CCAAGCACCGCTACTAGAATTCGAGCTCGGAGTGGATCCCCCGGGCTGCAGGAATTCGAGCTCTGTACAG
TGACCGGTGACTCTTTCTGGCATGCGGAGAGACGGACGGACGCAGAGAGAAGGGCTGAGTAATAAGCGCC
ACTGCGCCAGACAGCTCTGGCGGCTCTGAGGTGCAGTGGATGATTATTAATCCGGGACCGGCCGCCCCTC
CGCCCCGAAGTGGAAAGGCTGGTGTGCCCCTCGTTGACCAAGAATCTATTGCATCATCGGAGAATATGGA
GCTTCATCGAATCACCGGCAGTAAGCGAAGGAGAATGTGAAGCCAGGGGTGTATAGCCGTCGGCGAAATA
GCATGCCATTAACCTAGGTACAGAAGTCCAATTGCTTCCGATCTGGTAAAAGATTCACGAGATAGTACCT
TCTCCGAAGTAGGTAGAGCGAGTACCCGGCGCGTAAGCTCCCTAATTGGCCCATCCGGCATCTGTAGGGC
GTCCAAATATCGTGCCTCTCCTGCTTTGCCCGGTGTATGAAACCGGAAAGGCCGCTCAGGAGCTGGCCAG
CGGCGCAGACCGGGAACACAAGCTGGCAGTCGACCCATCCGGTGCTCTGCACTCGACCTGCTGAGGTCCC
TCAGTCCCTGGTAGGCAGCTTTGCCCCGTCTGTCCGCCCGGTGTGTCGGCGGGGTTGACAAGGTCGTTGC
GTCAGTCCAACATTTGTTGCCATATTTTCCTGCTCTCCCCACCAGCTGCTCTTTTCTTTTCTCTTTCTTT
TCCCATCTTCAGTATATTCATCTTCCCATCCAAGAACCTTTATTTCCCCTAAGTAAGTACTTTGCTACAT
CCATACTCCATCCTTCCCATCCCTTATTCCTTTGAACCTTTCAGTTCGAGCTTTCCCACTTCATCGCAGC
TTGACTAACAGCTACCCCGCTTGAGCAGACATCACCATGCCTCAATCCTGGGAAGAACTGGCCGCTGATA
AGCGCGCCCGCCTCGCAAAAACCATCCCTGATGAATGGAAAGTCCAGACGCTGCCTGCGGATGACAGCGT
TATTGATTTCCCAAAGAAATCGGGGATCCTTTCAGAGGCCGAACTGAAGATCACAGAGGCCTCCGCTGCA
GATCTTGTGTCCAAGCTGGCGGCCGGAGAGTTGACCTCGGTGGAAGTTACGCTAGCATTCTGTAAACGGG
CAGCAATCGCCCAGCAGTTAGTAGGGTCCCCTCTACCTCTCAGGGAGATGTAACAACGCCACCTTATGGG
ACTATCAAGCTGACGCTGGCTTCTGTGCAGACAAACTGCGCCCACGAGTTCTTCCCTGACGCCGCTCTCG
CGCAGGCAAGGGAACTCGATGAATACTACGCAAAGCACAAGACACCCGTTGGTCCACTCCATGGCCTCCC
CATCTCTCTCAAAGACCAGCTTCGAGTCAAGGTACACCGTTGCCCCTAAGTCGTTAGATGTCCCTTTTTG
TCAGCTAACATATGCCACCAGGGCTACGAAACATCAATGGGCTACATCTCATGGCTAAACAAGTACGACG
AAGGGGACTCGGTTCTGACAACCATGCTCCGCAAAGCCGGTGCCGTTTTCTACGTCAAGACCTCTGTCCC
GCAGACCCTGATGGTCTGCGAGACAGTCAACAACATCATCGGGCGCACCGTCAACCCACGCAACAAGAAC
TGGTCGTGCGGCGGCAGTTCTGGTGGTGAGGGTGCGATCGTTGGGATTCGTGGTGGCGTCATCGGTGTAG
GAACGGATATCGGTGGCTCGATTCGAGTGCCGGCCGCGTTCAACTTCCTGTACGGTCTAAGGCCGAGTCA
TGGGCGGCTGCCGTATGCAAAGATGGCGAACAGCATGGAGGGTCAGGAGACGGTGCACAGCGTTGTCGGG
CCGATTACGCACTCTGTTGAGGGTGAGTCCTTCGCCTCTTCCTTCTTTTCCTGCTCTATACCAGGCCTCC
ACTGTCCTCCTTTCTTGCTTTTTATACTATATACGAGACGGGCAGTCACTGATGAAGTAATGTTAGACCT
CCGCCTCTTCACCAAATCCGTCCTCGGTCAGGAGCCATGGAAATACGACTCCAAGGTCATCCCCATGCCC
TGGCGCCAGTCCGAGTCGGACATTATTGCCTCCAAGATCAAGAACGGCGGGCTCAATATCGGCTACTACA
ACTTCGACGGCAATGTCCTTCCACACCCTCCTATCCTGCGCGGCGTGGAAACCACCGTCGCCGCACTCGC
CAAAGCCGGTCACACCGTGACCCCGTGGACGCCATACAAGCACGATTTCGGCCACGATCTCATCTCCCAT
ATCTACGCGGCTGACGGCAGCGCCGACGTAATGCGCGATATCAGTGCATCCGGCGAGCCGGCGATTCCAA
ATATCAAAGACCTACTGAACCCGAACATCAAAGCTGTTAACATGAACGAGCTCTGGGACACGCATCTCCA
GAAGTGGAATTACCAGATGGAGTACCTTGAGAAATGGCGGGAGGCTGAAGAAAAGGCCGGGAAGGAACTG
GACGCCATCATCGCGCCGATTACGCCTACCGCTGCGGTACGGCATGACCAGTTCCGGTACTATGGGTATG
CCTCTGTGATCAACCTGCTGGATTTCACGAGCGTGGTTGTTCCGGTTACCTTTGCGGATAAGAACATCGA
TAAGAAGAATGAGAGTTTCAAGGCGGTTAGTGAGCTTGATGCCCTCGTGCAGGAAGAGTATGATCCGGAG
GCGTACCATGGGGCACCGGTTGCAGTGCAGGTTATCGGACGGAGACTCAGTGAAGAGAGGACGTTGGCGA
TTGCAGAGGAAGTGGGGAAGTTGCTGGGAAATGTGGTGACTCCATAGGCTTCTAATAAGTGTCAGATAGC
AATTTGCACAAGAAATCAATACCAGCAACTGTAAATAAGCGCTGAAGTGACCATGCCATGCTACGAAAGA
GCAGAAAAAAACCTGCCGTAGAACCGAAGAGATATGACACGCTTCCATCTCTCAAAGGAAGAATCCCTTC
AGGGTTGCGTTTCCAGTCTAGACACGTATAACGGCACAAGTGTCTCTCACCAAATGGGTTATATCTCAAA
TGTGATCTAAGGATGGAAAGCCCAGAATATTGGCTGGGTTGATGGCTGCTTCGAGTGCAGTCTCATGCTG
CCACAGGTGACTCTGGATGGCCCCATACCACTCAACCCATGGTACGAGCGGTACGCTTTACGAATTCCCA
TGGGGAGCAGAAGGAAGAACGAAGGAAGGAGCACAGACTTAGATTGGTATATATACGCATATGTGGTGTT
GAAGAAACATGAAATTGCCCAGTATTCTTAACCCAACTGCACAGAACAAAAACCTGCAGGAAACGAAGAT
AAATCAATGGCCTCCTCCGAGGACGTCATCAAGGAGTTCATGCGCTTCAAGGTGCGCATGGAGGGCTCCG
TGAACGGCCACGAGTTCGAGATCGAGGGCGAGGGCGAGGGCCGCCCCTACGAGGGCACCCAGACCGCCAA
GCTGAAGGTGACCAAGGGCGGCCCCCTGCCCTTCGCCTGGGACATCCTGTCCCCCCAGTTCCAGTACGGC
TCCAAGGTGTACGTGAAGCACCCCGCCGACATCCCCGACTACAAGAAGCTGTCCTTCCCCGAGGGCTTCA
AGTGGGAGCGCGTGATGAACTTCGAGGACGGCGGCGTGGTGACCGTGACCCAGGACTCCTCCCTGCAGGA
CGGCTCCTTCATCTACAAGGTGAAGTTCATCGGCGTGAACTTCCCCTCCGACGGCCCCGTAATGCAGAAG
AAAACTATGGGCTGGGAGGCCTCCACCGAGCGCCTGTACCCCCGCGACGGCGTGCTGAAGGGCGAGATCC
ACAAGGCCCTGAAGCTGAAGGACGGCGGCCACTACCTGGTGGAGTTCAAGTCCATCTACATGGCCAAGAA
GCCCGTGCAGCTGCCCGGCTACTACTACGTGGACTCCAAGCTGGACATCACCTCCCACAACGAGGACTAC
ACCATCGTGGAGCAGTACGAGCGCGCCGAGGGCCGCCACCACCTGTTCCTGACTCACGGTATGGACGAAT
TGTACAAGTCGAAGCTGTAAGCTTGTGCTTCTAAGGTATGAGTCGCAAAATTGTTTTTTATTTTTGGTCT
TGAGTCTAATATGCTCGCAGCTCTTGCGTTGTATATGGTCGTTGTCGCGTATTTTCTGTTGTATTAAAAG
ATCAAACGAGATCAAGGGATGGCTCGCGGGCTGTCTCTCGCACTAGGAGGAAGAATGCCTGAAAAAGGAA
CTTTGATTTTAGCTGTGGAATAGAGATGGCTTGTTTGAGGACGCTTGTCGCTTGGCGCAGGGACTTGAAT
GGCAGCTTGTGGAAACCGAAGGCGAGAAAAGTCGACGGATACTGTACGTGGTTCTATTGCCAGTGCGGTG
GAAGCTTCCTTCTCATATAGTTCAATCCTTCTTTGAATCTGTTTGTTTCATATTTGGACTGTTTCATTCT
CTGCTTGCGCATTCTCATCTTCGAGAACGACTGCAGGGATTGTTGGTTCTGTGGAGCTGATGAGCGCGCC
TTGACCACCCTTGTTCTTGTTTTGCTCTTTTGTTCTCATTTAACCCGTTTCTCCCTTCCAACCCTTTGAC
CTTGCAACATTGTCTCCCAGCGCGTTGCCAAAGCGAACTTGATATCAGTATAGTATGACCAAGTAGTCTA
CCAAAATAAATTTTAGTACAGTATTGCTAGTTATACAAGATAAATTTTGTACAACAATGATTATGCAGAG
CTGGTATTCTGTAAGGAGTAAATTCATGCAGGTACAGAGCGTCCACGTCAGGCACACGCGCTTTAGTGCT
GGGTACACATTATGCTACCTTTGGGGCAAGGTGCTATTCTAGGTAGGGTATGCCTAGCAATGCCATGATC
TTATGACCTCAGTAATCTGACCTTGGATTTAAGATCGGAGTTCTCAAACCCTGCGCGCTCAGAGAATTCG
CATGCGGAGACTTTAGACATACCTCTCGTTGCCGACAAATCGGCATTCCGTTTCGGTCACGGACGTAAGA
GTTCAACAAAGCCGCTCACCTGTCCCGTTCGGCGCTTGAGTTTCCACTTCAAAAGCACAACCGCTCCGAT
ATTTCCATTGCCACCGACCAACAAAAGGTTCATATCGCGCAATAGTCGTCCAACTCTCACTCCGCCCGCA
CTCGATGGCGAAGGATGGAAGAATATCCGAGCGGCATCGGATAAAGAGATCTGGTTCTTTTCGTGAAGTA
ACGTAGGGAACCGACGGAAACTGTAGAGCTATAGGAATTTAGTATATCAGAAGTCAATTGAGAGAAGTGT
ATAGTTAGTAACTCACTTGTGCCAACAGGTATTTCCAACCGTTCTTGTTCAAATTTCGTCAAGTCACCAT
CTCTATGTGCAAAACTGGATCATACAACAGCTCTTATTGTAGCTGCATCTCGCTCTCAGAGATCATCCTA
TCTTCGTCGTCATCCACCAACACAGGTGGGAGTGCTAGTTGATCCATGCTGAGGTCAAGGGACACAGACG
GAATGGGTGTAGAACGCCTCAAAACAGGTAAGGTATCAGGATCGGTTGTCCAGGGGGAATCCAAACCAGG
TTCCACCTTGATTCAGAGAATAAGTATGACGTATTCTTGGCAATGTTTAAGCTTGAGATGAGCCGATGTC
AAACTGGGAGACATGATGAAGGAGGAAATGTTGCTTTGGTGGGGGAGACACTATAAATACCAAAGAGTGA
ATGGTTGATACCATTTGGGGAAGGAGTGTCTATCGCAGTCTCTGCAGACGGCATATCGGATAGCCTGCAG
GCGCTTGTGGAGGATGCACATGTGACCGAGGGACACGAAGTGATCCGTTTAAACTATCAGTGTTTGACAG
GATATATTGGCGGGTAAACCTAAGAGAAAAGAGCGTTTATTAGAATAATCGGATATTTAAAAGGGCGTGA
AAAGGTTTATCCGTTCGTCCATTTGTATGTGCCAGCCGCCTTTGCGACGCTCACCGGGCTGGTTGCCCTC
GCCGCTGGGCTGGCGGCCGTCTATGGCCCTGCAAACGCGCCAGAAACGCCGTCGAAGCCGTGTGCGAGAC
ACCGCGGCCGCCGGCGTTGTGGATACCTCGCGGAAAACTTGGCCCTCACTGACAGATGAGGGGCGGACGT
TGACACTTGAGGGGCCGACTCACCCGGCGCGGCGTTGACAGATGAGGGGCAGGCTCGATTTCGGCCGGCG
ACGTGGAGCTGGCCAGCCTCGCAAATCGGCGAAAACGCCTGATTTTACGCGAGTTTCCCACAGATGATGT
GGACAAGCCTGGGGATAAGTGCCCTGCGGTATTGACACTTGAGGGGCGCGACTACTGACAGATGAGGGGC
GCGATCCTTGACACTTGAGGGGCAGAGTGCTGACAGATGAGGGGCGCACCTATTGACATTTGAGGGGCTG
TCCACAGGCAGAAAATCCAGCATTTGCAAGGGTTTCCGCCCGTTTTTCGGCCACCGCTAACCTGTCTTTT
AACCTGCTTTTAAACCAATATTTATAAACCTTGTTTTTAACCAGGGCTGCGCCCTGTGCGCGTGACCGCG
CACGCCGAAGGGGGGTGCCCCCCCTTCTCGAACCCTCCCGGCCCGCTAACGCGGGCCTCCCATCCCCCCA
GGGGCTGCGCCCCTCGGCCGCGAACGGCCTCACCCCAAAAATGGCAGCGCTGGCCAATTCCCGAGTGCGC
GGAACCCCTATTTGTTTATTTTTCTAAATACATTCAAATATGTATCCGCTCATGAGACAATAACCCTGAT
AAATGCTTCAATAATATTGAAAAAGGAAGAGTATGGCTAAAATGAGAATATCACCGGAATTGAAAAAACT
GATCGAAAAATACCGCTGCGTAAAAGATACGGAAGGAATGTCTCCTGCTAAGGTATATAAGCTGGTGGGA
GAAAATGAAAACCTATATTTAAAAATGACGGACAGCCGGTATAAAGGGACCACCTATGATGTGGAACGGG
AAAAGGACATGATGCTATGGCTGGAAGGAAAGCTGCCTGTTCCAAAGGTCCTGCACTTTGAACGGCATGA
TGGCTGGAGCAATCTGCTCATGAGTGAGGCCGATGGCGTCCTTTGCTCGGAAGAGTATGAAGATGAACAA
AGCCCTGAAAAGATTATCGAGCTGTATGCGGAGTGCATCAGGCTCTTTCACTCCATCGACATATCGGATT
GTCCCTATACGAATAGCTTAGACAGCCGCTTAGCCGAATTGGATTACTTACTGAATAACGATCTGGCCGA
TGTGGATTGCGAAAACTGGGAAGAGGACACTCCATTTAAAGATCCGCGCGAGCTGTATGATTTTTTAAAG
ACGGAAAAGCCCGAAGAGGAACTTGTCTTTTCCCACGGCGACCTGGGAGACAGCAACATCTTTGTGAAAG
ATGGCAAAGTAAGTGGCTTTATTGATCTTGGGAGAAGCGGCAGGGCGGACAAGTGGTATGACATTGCCTT
CTGCGTCCGGTCGCTCAGGGAGGATATCGGGGAAGAACAGTATGTCGAGCTATTTTTTGACTTACTGGGG
ATCAAGCCTGATTGGGAGAAAATAAAATATTATATTTTACTGGATGAATTGTTTTAGCTGTCAGACCAAG
TTTACTCATATATACTTTAGATTGATTTAAAACTTCATTTTTAATTTAAAAGGATCTAGGTGAAGATCCT
TTTTGATAATCTCATGACCAAAATCCCTTAACGTGAGTTTTCGTTCCACTGAGCGTCAGACCCCGTAGAA
AAGATCAAAGGATCTTCTTGAGATCCTTTTTTTCTGCGCGTAATCTGCTGCTTGCAAACAAAAAAACCAC
CGCTACCAGCGGTGGTTTGTTTGCCGGATCAAGAGCTACCAACTCTTTTTCCGAAGGTAACTGGCTTCAG
CAGAGCGCAGATACCAAATACTGTTCTTCTAGTGTAGCCGTAGTTAGGCCACCACTTCAAGAACTCTGTA
GCACCGCCTACATACCTCGCTCTGCTAATCCTGTTACCAGTGGCTGCTGCCAGTGGCGATAAGTCGTGTC
TTACCGGGTTGGACTCAAGACGATAGTTACCGGATAAGGCGCAGCGGTCGGGCTGAACGGGGGGTTCGTG
CACACAGCCCAGCTTGGAGCGAACGACCTACACCGAACTGAGATACCTACAGCGTGAGCTATGAGAAAGC
GCCACGCTTCCCGAAGGGAGAAAGGCGGACAGGTATCCGGTAAGCGGCAGGGTCGGAACAGGAGAGCGCA
CGAGGGAGCTTCCAGGGGGAAACGCCTGGTATCTTTATAGTCCTGTCGGGTTTCGCCACCTCTGACTTGA
GCGTCGATTTTTGTGATGCTCGTCAGGGGGGCGGAGCCTATGGAAAAACGCCAGCAACGCGGCCTTTTTA
CGGTTCCTGGCAGATCCTAGATGTGGCGCAACGATGCCGGCGACAAGCAGGAGCGCACCGACTTCTTCCG
CATCAAGTGTTTTGGCTCTCAGGCCGAGGCCCACGGCAAGTATTTGGGCAAGGGGTCGCTGGTATTCGTG
CAGGGCAAGATTCGGAATACCAAGTACGAGAAGGACGGCCAGACGGTCTACGGGACCGACTTCATTGCCG
ATAAGGTGGATTATCTGGACACCAAGGCACCAGGCGGGTCAAATCAGGAATAAGGGCACATTGCCCCGGC
GTGAGTCGGGGCAATCCCGCAAGGAGGGTGAATGAATCGGACGTTTGACCGGAAGGCATACAGGCAAGAA
CTGATCGACGCGGGGTTTTCCGCCGAGGATGCCGAAACCATCGCAAGCCGCACCGTCATGCGTGCGCCCC
GCGAAACCTTCCAGTCCGTCGGCTCGATGGTCCAGCAAGCTACGGCCAAGATCGAGCGCGACAGCGTGCA
ACTGGCTCCCCCTGCCCTGCCCGCGCCATCGGCCGCCGTGGAGCGTTCGCGTCGTCTTGAACAGGAGGCG
GCAGGTTTGGCGAAGTCGATGACCATCGACACGCGAGGAACTATGACGACCAAGAAGCGAAAAACCGCCG
GCGAGGACCTGGCAAAACAGGTCAGCGAGGCCAAGCAGGCCGCGTTGCTGAAACACACGAAGCAGCAGAT
CAAGGAAATGCAGCTTTCCTTGTTCGATATTGCGCCGTGGCCGGACACGATGCGAGCGATGCCAAACGAC
ACGGCCCGCTCTGCCCTGTTCACCACGCGCAACAAGAAAATCCCGCGCGAGGCGCTGCAAAACAAGGTCA
TTTTCCACGTCAACAAGGACGTGAAGATCACCTACACCGGCGTCGAGCTGCGGGCCGACGATGACGAACT
GGTGTGGCAGCAGGTGTTGGAGTACGCGAAGCGCACCCCTATCGGCGAGCCGATCACCTTCACGTTCTAC
GAGCTTTGCCAGGACCTGGGCTGGTCGATCAATGGCCGGTATTACACGAAGGCCGAGGAATGCCTGTCGC
GCCTACAGGCGACGGCGATGGGCTTCACGTCCGACCGCGTTGGGCACCTGGAATCGGTGTCGCTGCTGCA
CCGCTTCCGCGTCCTGGACCGTGGCAAGAAAACGTCCCGTTGCCAGGTCCTGATCGACGAGGAAATCGTC
GTGCTGTTTGCTGGCGACCACTACACGAAATTCATATGGGAGAAGTACCGCAAGCTGTCGCCGACGGCCC
GACGGATGTTCGACTATTTCAGCTCGCACCGGGAGCCGTACCCGCTCAAGCTGGAAACCTTCCGCCTCAT
GTGCGGATCGGATTCCACCCGCGTGAAGAAGTGGCGCGAGCAGGTCGGCGAAGCCTGCGAAGAGTTGCGA
GGCAGCGGCCTGGTGGAACACGCCTGGGTCAATGATGACCTGGTGCATTGCAAACGCTAGGGCCTTGTGG
GGTCAGTTCCGGCTGGGGGTTCAGCAGCCCCTGCTCGGATCTGTTGGACCGGACAGTAGTCATGGTTGAT
GGGCTGCCTGTATCGAGTGGTGATTTTGTGCCGAGCTGCCGGTCGGGGAGCTGTTGGCTGGCTGGTGGCA
GGATATATTGTGGTGTAAACAAATTGACGCTTAGACAACTTAATAACACATTGCGGACGTTTTTAATGTA
CTGGGGTTGAACACTCT
